>Addgene plasmid #191537 | pHAGE-NLS-ddMisCas13b-SNAPf-NLS-3xFlag | addgene full sequence | sequence record 375411 | Addgene NGS Result
TGGAAGGGCTAATTCACTCCCAAAGAAGACAAGATATCCTTGATCTGTGGATCTACCACACACAAGGCTA
CTTCCCTGATTAGCAGAACTACACACCAGGGCCAGGGGTCAGATATCCACTGACCTTTGGATGGTGCTAC
AAGCTAGTACCAGTTGAGCCAGATAAGGTAGAAGAGGCCAATAAAGGAGAGAACACCAGCTTGTTACACC
CTGTGAGCCTGCATGGGATGGATGACCCGGAGAGAGAAGTGTTAGAGTGGAGGTTTGACAGCCGCCTAGC
ATTTCATCACGTGGCCCGAGAGCTGCATCCGGAGTACTTCAAGAACTGCTGATATCGAGCTTGCTACAAG
GGACTTTCCGCTGGGGACTTTCCAGGGAGGCGTGGCCTGGGCGGGACTGGGGAGTGGCGAGCCCTCAGAT
CCTGCATATAAGCAGCTGCTTTTTGCCTGTACTGGGTCTCTCTGGTTAGACCAGATCTGAGCCTGGGAGC
TCTCTGGCTAACTAGGGAACCCACTGCTTAAGCCTCAATAAAGCTTGCCTTGAGTGCTTCAAGTAGTGTG
TGCCCGTCTGTTGTGTGACTCTGGTAACTAGAGATCCCTCAGACCCTTTTAGTCAGTGTGGAAAATCTCT
AGCAGTGGCGCCCGAACAGGGACTTGAAAGCGAAAGGGAAACCAGAGGAGCTCTCTCGACGCAGGACTCG
GCTTGCTGAAGCGCGCACGGCAAGAGGCGAGGGGCGGCGACTGGTGAGTACGCCAAAAATTTTGACTAGC
GGAGGCTAGAAGGAGAGAGATGGGTGCGAGAGCGTCAGTATTAAGCGGGGGAGAATTAGATCGCGATGGG
AAAAAATTCGGTTAAGGCCAGGGGGAAAGAAAAAATATAAATTAAAACATATAGTATGGGCAAGCAGGGA
GCTAGAACGATTCGCAGTTAATCCTGGCCTGTTAGAAACATCAGAAGGCTGTAGACAAATACTGGGACAG
CTACAACCATCCCTTCAGACAGGATCAGAAGAACTTAGATCATTATATAATACAGTAGCAACCCTCTATT
GTGTGCATCAAAGGATAGAGATAAAAGACACCAAGGAAGCTTTAGACAAGATAGAGGAAGAGCAAAACAA
AAGTAAGACCACCGCACAGCAAGCGGCCGGCCGCTGATCTTCAGACCTGGAGGAGGAGATATGAGGGACA
ATTGGAGAAGTGAATTATATAAATATAAAGTAGTAAAAATTGAACCATTAGGAGTAGCACCCACCAAGGC
AAAGAGAAGAGTGGTGCAGAGAGAAAAAAGAGCAGTGGGAATAGGAGCTTTGTTCCTTGGGTTCTTGGGA
GCAGCAGGAAGCACTATGGGCGCAGCGTCAATGACGCTGACGGTACAGGCCAGACAATTATTGTCTGGTA
TAGTGCAGCAGCAGAACAATTTGCTGAGGGCTATTGAGGCGCAACAGCATCTGTTGCAACTCACAGTCTG
GGGCATCAAGCAGCTCCAGGCAAGAATCCTGGCTGTGGAAAGATACCTAAAGGATCAACAGCTCCTGGGG
ATTTGGGGTTGCTCTGGAAAACTCATTTGCACCACTGCTGTGCCTTGGAATGCTAGTTGGAGTAATAAAT
CTCTGGAACAGATTTGGAATCACACGACCTGGATGGAGTGGGACAGAGAAATTAACAATTACACAAGCTT
AATACACTCCTTAATTGAAGAATCGCAAAACCAGCAAGAAAAGAATGAACAAGAATTATTGGAATTAGAT
AAATGGGCAAGTTTGTGGAATTGGTTTAACATAACAAATTGGCTGTGGTATATAAAATTATTCATAATGA
TAGTAGGAGGCTTGGTAGGTTTAAGAATAGTTTTTGCTGTACTTTCTATAGTGAATAGAGTTAGGCAGGG
ATATTCACCATTATCGTTTCAGACCCACCTCCCAACCCCGAGGGGACCCGACAGGCCCGAAGGAATAGAA
GAAGAAGGTGGAGAGAGAGACAGAGACAGATCCATTCGATTAGTGAACGGATCTCGACGGTATCGCCGAA
TTCACAAATGGCAGTATTCATCCACAATTTTAAAAGAAAAGGGGGGATTGGGGGGTACAGTGCAGGGGAA
AGAATAGTAGACATAATAGCAACAGACATACAAACTAAAGAATTACAAAAACAAATTACAAAAATTCAAA
ATTTTCGGGTTTATTACAGGGACAGCAGAGATCCAGTTTGGACTAGTCGTGAGGCTCCGGTGCCCGTCAG
TGGGCAGAGCGCACATCGCCCACAGTCCCCGAGAAGTTGGGGGGAGGGGTCGGCAATTGAACCGGTGCCT
AGAGAAGGTGGCGCGGGGTAAACTGGGAAAGTGATGTCGTGTACTGGCTCCGCCTTTTTCCCGAGGGTGG
GGGAGAACCGTATATAAGTGCAGTAGTCGCCGTGAACGTTCTTTTTCGCAACGGGTTTGCCGCCAGAACA
CAGGTAAGTGCCGTGTGTGGTTCCCGCGGGCCTGGCCTCTTTACGGGTTATGGCCCTTGCGTGCCTTGAA
TTACTTCCACCTGGCTGCAGTACGTGATTCTTGATCCCGAGCTTCGGGTTGGAAGTGGGTGGGAGAGTTC
GAGGCCTTGCGCTTAAGGAGCCCCTTCGCCTCGTGCTTGAGTTGAGGCCTGGCCTGGGCGCTGGGGCCGC
CGCGTGCGAATCTGGTGGCACCTTCGCGCCTGTCTCGCTGCTTTCGATAAGTCTCTAGCCATTTAAAATT
TTTGATGACCTGCTGCGACGCTTTTTTTCTGGCAAGATAGTCTTGTAAATGCGGGCCAAGATCTGCACAC
TGGTATTTCGGTTTTTGGGGCCGCGGGCGGCGACGGGGCCCGTGCGTCCCAGCGCACATGTTCGGCGAGG
CGGGGCCTGCGAGCGCGGCCACCGAGAATCGGACGGGGGTAGTCTCAAGCTGGCCGGCCTGCTCTGGTGC
CTGGCCTCGCGCCGCCGTGTATCGCCCCGCCCTGGGCGGCAAGGCTGGCCCGGTCGGCACCAGTTGCGTG
AGCGGAAAGATGGCCGCTTCCCGGCCCTGCTGCAGGGAGCTCAAAATGGAGGACGCGGCGCTCGGGAGAG
CGGGCGGGTGAGTCACCCACACAAAGGAAAAGGGCCTTTCCGTCCTCAGCCGTCGCTTCATGTGACTCCA
CGGAGTACCGGGCGCCGTCCAGGCACCTCGATTAGTTCTCGAGCTTTTGGAGTACGTCGTCTTTAGGTTG
GGGGGAGGGGTTTTATGCGATGGAGTTTCCCCACACTGAGTGGGTGGAGACTGAAGTTAGGCCAGCTTGG
CACTTGATGTAATTCTCCTTGGAATTTGCCCTTTTTGAGTTTGGATCTTGGTTCATTCTCAAGCCTCAGA
CAGTGGTTCAAAGTTTTTTTCTTCCATTTCAGGTGTCGTGAAGCGGCCGCATGAAGCGACCTGCCGCCAC
AAAGAAGGCTGGACAGGCTAAGAAGAAGAAAGCTAGCATGTTCGTGAGATATAGCCCTGAGTCCTGGCCT
AGGCACTTCCACGGCCTGCAGCAGAGACTGCCCACCCCCATCGGCCAGCACACCTTCCTGAGTGATAACT
TTAACACCATGGACATCCGGCTGAGTAAGAATAGAGCCCTGCTGGCAGCTTACCTGAATATGGCCCAGCA
GAACGTGTACGTGACCCTGCTGCACATCTCCCAGCTGATGGGAGTGGAGGAGACCAAAGACCTGTCTAAC
CGCATGTACGACTTTCAGATTCTGCAGGAGCTTAAGACCGGGAAGAAGGGCGCCGAGTCTGAGCAGATGG
TGAAGTCTGAGAGAGTGCAGAAGATCATTCTCCTGCTGTATCGCAACTTCCCTTTCCTGAAGGCCTTCGT
GGAGGCTAAGTACAAGCAGCAGGAGAAGAACAATGGGGGCAAAAACAAGGGCGGCGGAAAAAACACACAG
AAGAATAAGAAAACCCCTGACAATACAAGCAACGAGGAGCAGCTGGAGTTCACTGAGAGTGAGCTGGGCA
AGCTGCCCATTCCACCACATGAGTACAGAACCATCCTGTGTGATGTGTTCAGGCTGATCAATGACCTGGC
CAATGAGTACACAGCCTTCAGCCCTGAGAAACGCACTGGCGGCGCTAAGGAGTCCCACGAAAAGTGCCAG
AAGAAGATGCTGAGCTACCTGTACCTGTGCCTGGACGGAGGCAGAAGGGTGGTGAAGGAGCGGTTCAAGG
ACACCTTCCAAGAGAAGGACTTTAACTTTCTCACCCAGGGCCCAAGATACAGCCTCCAGAAAGACGGAGA
TAAGAAGAAGGCCGAGGAAAGACCTAATTTTTACTACAGACTGAAGGATGACCAGGGACTGTTCTCTTAC
GTCGGTATCCTCCTGTTCATCAGCCTGTTCCTGCACAAGAGGTATATTTCCGAGATGCTGGCCCAGTCCG
GGCTGTTTTATACACCTCGGTACTGGAAGGGCCAGCCAGTGAACGTGGAACTGGAGAGGAGGATCATCAG
TGAGATCTTTTCCATCTATCGCATCAGGCTGCCCAAGGAGAGAATCGACTCCACCAGACCAGATTACGCC
CTCGGCCTGGATATGCTGAATGAGCTGCAGAAGTGCCCTAATGAGCTGTATGAGACCTTCTCACCTAAAG
ACCAGGCTGAGTTTAGAGTGAAGCGGGAGTATGACGAGAGCGGCGAAGGCACAGAAGAGGGCGAGGTGCT
GCTGAAAAGATTCGAGGACAGATTCCCTTATTTCGCCATTCGCTATCTGGACGAGAATAGAGTGTTCGAC
GACATCAGATTCCAGGTGAGCATCGGCAAGTATAGGTACAAATTCTACAATGCCCTGTGCATCGACGTGG
TGAGCAGCAATCGGAACGATGACTGCTATCGCCTGAGGTCCCTGCAGAAAGAGATTAATGGCTTCGGCAG
ACTGAATGAAGTGGAGTACGAGAGAATCCTGAGATACGGGTCTCACATCCACGTGGAGAAGCCTGAGGGC
GACGACACCCCCTACCTGACTGACCATCATACCAGCTACCTGTTTAACGGCAATAGGATCGGCCTGCTGT
TCAACCAGGAGAACGGCAGGCACGATCTGGAGGAGATCAGAGGAAACTGCCTGTATCTGCCTCACCTGAC
TTTTGCATCCTCCTCCGAGGGAAAGGATGCCAGGCGCGTGCCCCCCATCGCCTGGCTGTCCACCTATGAG
CTGCCTGCCCTGATCTTCCACCACCTGCTGTGCAGACACTATGGCCTGGAGAGAACTGCCACCGAGAGCA
TCATCAAGGAATGTGTGGGCCTGTACCACCGGCTGTTTACTGATATCCGCGACGGTAAACTGCTCCCCGG
AGAGGCCCTGGGCATCCAGGCCGAGGAGTCCACAAGGAGCGAGATTAGTAGGATCAAGAAGGGTGAACCC
CTGCCCCAGAACATCTCTGAAAAGATTGAAACCTTCCTGAGCACTCACTACTGCACCGAACAGGTGTGCC
TGCACATCCAGGACATTCCTAAGAAAATCATCGATTACCTGATCGGGAAAAACATCGACCAGGACATGAG
CGGACTCTTTAAGCAGAGAAGCAGAGAGCGGATTAATAAGATGTATGAGTCCACTAAAATTCGCCTCAAG
AAGTTCAAGACCGACCTGGACCTGCAGGGCAACGGCGACAATAAGTTTGGAAAGAAGAGGTACACTGACA
TTAGGCCAGGACAGCTGGCCGACTATCTGGCCAAGGACCTGCTGTTCTTCCAGCCATATGACGACGAGAA
GAAGAATAAGGTCACTGGACTGAACTATCAGATCCTGCAGGCCGCACTGGCCATCTACAATCACAACCTG
GATGAGCTCAGACGACTCTTCAAAAATGCCCGGCTGCTCGTGCCCGAGAATCCTAAGATGGAGCACCCTT
TCCTGGGCTCTGTGCTGCACAAGTCCCCCCGGACCACTCTGCAGTTCTACGCCTACTACCTGCTCGAGAA
GATCTCTTACCTGAAAAAGAGACTCGACGATCCTAACGAGACATTCGCCGATCTGTTTAGATATAAGCAG
AGGCAGAAATGGCAGACTAGAGACAGCCAGTGGTATAGGGCCTTGGCTGGCAGGTACATGGCTGAGATGA
TGGAAGAGGGCACCATGAATTTTAAACCCGTGGAGCTGCCAAGAGGGCTGTTTGAAAGACCTATCAAGCG
GCTGCTGACCAATATCCTGACTAAGCGGACCGACAGCGATAGCCAGGCCCTGCTGAAGATCGTGGAGAGC
CCCAGGTGCAACGTGAGCTACCTGATTGCTCAGTATTTCACTCTGATTCTGCACGACGATTCCCAGCCCT
TTTACCACCCTAACAAACGCTACAAAAGGACCTACCAGTATTTCAACATCCTGAACAATAGAAAGGAGCG
GAATAAGCTCGTGCAGGTGTACTACACTCTGGATGAGATGGAGGCTTACTTTAAGGATACCGAATCTCTG
AAGAAGAGGTATAAGGACTACCTGACTAGCTCCGAGGCTAAGAAGCACCCAGCCCCCGAGCAGAGGCTGA
AGAAGTATCTGTCAGAGTATCGCAAGAATGAGACCACCATTAGACGGTACAGAGTGCAGGACATGCTGGT
GTTTCTGATGGCCAAAATTCTGCTGCTGGAAAAGGGCGGCCTCGAAGCCGGCGAGCTGGAGCAGTACAAG
CTGTCCCACATTCAGCCCACCACCGGCCAGAACAGCGGCCAGAACATCCTGAGCCTGCAGGTGCCCTTTA
ACATCACCGTGAAGCTGGACGATGGCACAGAGAGAAGCATCACCCAGGAAGTGATCAAGGTGAAAAATTA
TGGCGACTTCTTTAGATTTCTCTATGATGACCGGGTGGCATCCCTGCTGCCTTATACTCAGGAGGACATT
CCCCTGGAGCGGGCCCTGCTGGAGAAGGAGCTGGAGGGATACGACAGGGAGAGAATCCCTATTTTCAAGA
GCGTGCACTGCATGGAGAAGGAGATCCTGAGGCTGTGCCCTGAACTGAATGATCCCCAGTCCAGCCAGTA
CAAGTATACCACAGATATTGGCACTGAGAAGATCGTGAAGGAGAATTTCAGGGCCATGCTGACTGAGCTG
TGTAGCCGGGGCCTGCTCCCTGAGAACGAGATCGAGATGATGGTGGAGATCGCCAATAGCTTTTCCGCCA
ATAGATACGCCTGCGTGAACCTGAAGGGCAAGAATATCCCAATGATCGCCATCTCCATCCAGCGGAAGTT
CGACGGCGTGGTGGGCAGAACCATCGGAAAGAATAAGAACAGTCTAGAAATGGACAAAGACTGCGAAATG
AAGCGCACCACCCTGGATAGCCCTCTGGGCAAGCTGGAACTGTCTGGGTGCGAACAGGGCCTGCACCGTA
TCATCTTCCTGGGCAAAGGAACATCTGCCGCCGACGCCGTGGAAGTGCCTGCCCCAGCCGCCGTGCTGGG
CGGACCAGAGCCACTGATGCAGGCCACCGCCTGGCTCAACGCCTACTTTCACCAGCCTGAGGCCATCGAG
GAGTTCCCTGTGCCAGCCCTGCACCACCCAGTGTTCCAGCAGGAGAGCTTTACCCGCCAGGTGCTGTGGA
AACTGCTGAAAGTGGTGAAGTTCGGAGAGGTCATCAGCTACAGCCACCTGGCCGCCCTGGCCGGCAATCC
CGCCGCCACCGCCGCCGTGAAAACCGCCCTGAGCGGAAATCCCGTGCCCATTCTGATCCCCTGCCACCGG
GTGGTGCAGGGCGACCTGGACGTGGGGGGCTACGAGGGCGGGCTCGCCGTGAAAGAGTGGCTGCTGGCCC
ACGAGGGCCACAGACTGGGCAAGCCTGGGCTGGGTCATATGAAGCGACCTGCCGCCACAAAGAAGGCTGG
ACAGGCTAAGAAGAAGAAACAACGCGTGCAGCTAAGCGACTACAAAGACCATGACGGTGATTATAAAGAT
CATGACATCGATTACAAGGATGACGATGACAAGTAAGGATCCCTCCCCCCCCCCTAACGTTACTGGCCGA
AGCCGCTTGGAATAAGGCCGGTGTGCGTTTGTCTATATGTTATTTTCCACCATATTGCCGTCTTTTGGCA
ATGTGAGGGCCCGGAAACCTGGCCCTGTCTTCTTGACGAGCATTCCTAGGGGTCTTTCCCCTCTCGCCAA
AGGAATGCAAGGTCTGTTGAATGTCGTGAAGGAAGCAGTTCCTCTGGAAGCTTCTTGAAGACAAACAACG
TCTGTAGCGACCCTTTGCAGGCAGCGGAACCCCCCACCTGGCGACAGGTGCCTCTGCGGCCAAAAGCCAC
GTGTATAAGATACACCTGCAAAGGCGGCACAACCCCAGTGCCACGTTGTGAGTTGGATAGTTGTGGAAAG
AGTCAAATGGCTCTCCTCAAGCGTATTCAACAAGGGGCTGAAGGATGCCCAGAAGGTACCCCATTGTATG
GGATCTGATCTGGGGCCTCGGTGCACATGCTTTACATGTGTTTAGTCGAGGTTAAAAAAACGTCTAGGCC
CCCCGAACCACGGGGACGTGGTTTTCCTTTGAAAAACACGATGATAAGGATCCACCGGAGCTTACCATGA
CCGAGTACAAGCCCACGGTGCGCCTCGCCACCCGCGACGACGTCCCCAGGGCCGTACGCACCCTCGCCGC
CGCGTTCGCCGACTACCCCGCCACGCGCCACACCGTCGATCCGGACCGCCACATCGAGCGGGTCACCGAG
CTGCAAGAACTCTTCCTCACGCGCGTCGGGCTCGACATCGGCAAGGTGTGGGTCGCGGACGACGGCGCCG
CGGTGGCGGTCTGGACCACGCCGGAGAGCGTCGAAGCGGGGGCGGTGTTCGCCGAGATCGGCCCGCGCAT
GGCCGAGTTGAGCGGTTCCCGGCTGGCCGCGCAGCAACAGATGGAAGGCCTCCTGGCGCCGCACCGGCCC
AAGGAGCCCGCGTGGTTCCTGGCCACCGTCGGCGTCTCGCCCGACCACCAGGGCAAGGGTCTGGGCAGCG
CCGTCGTGCTCCCCGGAGTGGAGGCGGCCGAGCGCGCCGGGGTGCCCGCCTTCCTGGAGACCTCCGCGCC
CCGCAACCTCCCCTTCTACGAGCGGCTCGGCTTCACCGTCACCGCCGACGTCGAGGTGCCCGAAGGACCG
CGCACCTGGTGCATGACCCGCAAGCCCGGTGCCTGACGCCCATCGATAGATCCTAATCAACCTCTGGATT
ACAAAATTTGTGAAAGATTGACTGGTATTCTTAACTATGTTGCTCCTTTTACGCTATGTGGATACGCTGC
TTTAATGCCTTTGTATCATGCTATTGCTTCCCGTATGGCTTTCATTTTCTCCTCCTTGTATAAATCCTGG
TTGCTGTCTCTTTATGAGGAGTTGTGGCCCGTTGTCAGGCAACGTGGCGTGGTGTGCACTGTGTTTGCTG
ACGCAACCCCCACTGGTTGGGGCATTGCCACCACCTGTCAGCTCCTTTCCGGGACTTTCGCTTTCCCCCT
CCCTATTGCCACGGCGGAACTCATCGCCGCCTGCCTTGCCCGCTGCTGGACAGGGGCTCGGCTGTTGGGC
ACTGACAATTCCGTGGTGTTGTCGGGGAAATCATCGTCCTTTCCTTGGCTGCTCGCCTGTGTTGCCACCT
GGATTCTGCGCGGGACGTCCTTCTGCTACGTCCCTTCGGCCCTCAATCCAGCGGACCTTCCTTCCCGCGG
CCTGCTGCCGGCTCTGCGGCCTCTTCCGCGTCTTCGCCTTCGCCCTCAGACGAGTCGGATCTCCCTTTGG
GCCGCCTCCCCGCCTGAGATCCTTTAAGACCAATGACTTACAAGGCAGCTGTAGATCTTAGCCACTTTTT
AAAAGAAAAGGGGGGACTGGAAGGGCTAATTCACTCCCAACGAAGACAAGATCTGCTTTTTGCTTGTACT
GGGTCTCTCTGGTTAGACCAGATCTGAGCCTGGGAGCTCTCTGGCTAACTAGGGAACCCACTGCTTAAGC
CTCAATAAAGCTTGCCTTGAGTGCTTCAAGTAGTGTGTGCCCGTCTGTTGTGTGACTCTGGTAACTAGAG
ATCCCTCAGACCCTTTTAGTCAGTGTGGAAAATCTCTAGCAGTAGTAGTTCATGTCATCTTATTATTCAG
TATTTATAACTTGCAAAGAAATGAATATCAGAGAGTGAGAGGCCCGGGTTAATTAAGGAAAGGGCTAGAT
CATTCTTGAAGACGAAAGGGCCTCGTGATACGCCTATTTTTATAGGTTAATGTCATGATAATAATGGTTT
CTTAGACGTCAGGTGGCACTTTTCGGGGAAATGTGCGCGGAACCCCTATTTGTTTATTTTTCTAAATACA
TTCAAATATGTATCCGCTCATGAGACAATAACCCTGATAAATGCTTCAATAATATTGAAAAAGGAAGAGT
ATGAGTATTCAACATTTCCGTGTCGCCCTTATTCCCTTTTTTGCGGCATTTTGCCTTCCTGTTTTTGCTC
ACCCAGAAACGCTGGTGAAAGTAAAAGATGCTGAAGATCAGTTGGGTGCACGAGTGGGTTACATCGAACT
GGATCTCAACAGCGGTAAGATCCTTGAGAGTTTTCGCCCCGAAGAACGTTTTCCAATGATGAGCACTTTT
AAAGTTCTGCTATGTGGCGCGGTATTATCCCGTGTTGACGCCGGGCAAGAGCAACTCGGTCGCCGCATAC
ACTATTCTCAGAATGACTTGGTTGAGTACTCACCAGTCACAGAAAAGCATCTTACGGATGGCATGACAGT
AAGAGAATTATGCAGTGCTGCCATAACCATGAGTGATAACACTGCGGCCAACTTACTTCTGACAACGATC
GGAGGACCGAAGGAGCTAACCGCTTTTTTGCACAACATGGGGGATCATGTAACTCGCCTTGATCGTTGGG
AACCGGAGCTGAATGAAGCCATACCAAACGACGAGCGTGACACCACGATGCCTGTAGCAATGGCAACAAC
GTTGCGCAAACTATTAACTGGCGAACTACTTACTCTAGCTTCCCGGCAACAATTAATAGACTGGATGGAG
GCGGATAAAGTTGCAGGACCACTTCTGCGCTCGGCCCTTCCGGCTGGCTGGTTTATTGCTGATAAATCTG
GAGCCGGTGAGCGTGGGTCTCGCGGTATCATTGCAGCACTGGGGCCAGATGGTAAGCCCTCCCGTATCGT
AGTTATCTACACGACGGGGAGTCAGGCAACTATGGATGAACGAAATAGACAGATCGCTGAGATAGGTGCC
TCACTGATTAAGCATTGGTAACTGTCAGACCAAGTTTACTCATATATACTTTAGATTGATTTAAAACTTC
ATTTTTAATTTAAAAGGATCTAGGTGAAGATCCTTTTTGATAATCTCATGACCAAAATCCCTTAACGTGA
GTTTTCGTTCCACTGAGCGTCAGACCCCGTAGAAAAGATCAAAGGATCTTCTTGAGATCCTTTTTTTCTG
CGCGTAATCTGCTGCTTGCAAACAAAAAAACCACCGCTACCAGCGGTGGTTTGTTTGCCGGATCAAGAGC
TACCAACTCTTTTTCCGAAGGTAACTGGCTTCAGCAGAGCGCAGATACCAAATACTGTTCTTCTAGTGTA
GCCGTAGTTAGGCCACCACTTCAAGAACTCTGTAGCACCGCCTACATACCTCGCTCTGCTAATCCTGTTA
CCAGTGGCTGCTGCCAGTGGCGATAAGTCGTGTCTTACCGGGTTGGACTCAAGACGATAGTTACCGGATA
AGGCGCAGCGGTCGGGCTGAACGGGGGGTTCGTGCACACAGCCCAGCTTGGAGCGAACGACCTACACCGA
ACTGAGATACCTACAGCGTGAGCTATGAGAAAGCGCCACGCTTCCCGAAGGGAGAAAGGCGGACAGGTAT
CCGGTAAGCGGCAGGGTCGGAACAGGAGAGCGCACGAGGGAGCTTCCAGGGGGAAACGCCTGGTATCTTT
ATAGTCCTGTCGGGTTTCGCCACCTCTGACTTGAGCGTCGATTTTTGTGATGCTCGTCAGGGGGGCGGAG
CCTATGGAAAAACGCCAGCAACGCGGCCTTTTTACGGTTCCTGGCCTTTTGCTGGCCTTTTGCTCACATG
TTCTTTCCTGCGTTATCCCCTGATTCTGTGGATAACCGTATTACCGCCTTTGAGTGAGCTGATACCGCTC
GCCGCAGCCGAACGACCGAGCGCAGCGAGTCAGTGAGCGAGGAAGCGGAAGAGCGCCCAATACGCAAACC
GCCTCTCCCCGCGCGTTGGCCGATTCATTAATGCAGCAAGCTCATGGCTGACTAATTTTTTTTATTTATG
CAGAGGCCGAGGCCGCCTCGGCCTCTGAGCTATTCCAGAAGTAGTGAGGAGGCTTTTTTGGAGGCCTAGG
CTTTTGCAAAAAGCTCCCCGTGGCACGACAGGTTTCCCGACTGGAAAGCGGGCAGTGAGCGCAACGCAAT
TAATGTGAGTTAGCTCACTCATTAGGCACCCCAGGCTTTACACTTTATGCTTCCGGCTCGTATGTTGTGT
GGAATTGTGAGCGGATAACAATTTCACACAGGAAACAGCTATGACATGATTACGAATTTCACAAATAAAG
CATTTTTTTCACTGCATTCTAGTTGTGGTTTGTCCAAACTCATCAATGTATCTTATCATGTCTGGATCAA
CTGGATAACTCAAGCTAACCAAAATCATCCCAAACTTCCCACCCCATACCCTATTACCACTGCCAATTAC
CTGTGGTTTCATTTACTCTAAACCTGTGATTCCTCTGAATTATTTTCATTTTAAAGAAATTGTATTTGTT
AAATATGTACTACAAACTTAGTAGT
Features (pLannotate 1.2.2; 26 found; start..end, strand, type, name):
    377..634     +  LTR            5' LTR (truncated): truncated 5' long terminal repeat (LTR) from HIV-1
    681..806     +  misc_feature   HIV-1 Ψ: packaging signal of human immunodeficiency virus type 1
    790..1128    +  CDS            HIV-1 gag (fragment): gag protein from human immunodeficiency virus 1; gag
   1303..1536    +  misc_feature   RRE: The Rev response element (RRE) of HIV-1 allows for Rev-dependent mRNA export from the nucleus to the cytoplasm.
   1913..2013    +  CDS            Rev (fragment): human immunodeficiency virus 1 (HIV-1) Rev protein; rev; enhances nuclear export of unspliced and incompletely spliced viral mRNAs
   2058..2175    +  misc_feature   cPPT/CTS: central polypurine tract and central termination sequence of HIV-1
   2223..3401    +  promoter       EF-1α promoter: strong constitutive promoter for human elongation factor EF-1α
   6627..6644    +  CDS            SBP (fragment): streptavidin-binding peptide selected from a peptide library; binds streptavidin with nanomolar affinity (Keefe et al., 2001)
   7260..7805    +  CDS            SNAP-tag®: human O6-alkylguanine-DNA-alkyltransferase variant that forms covalent bonds with benzylguanine derivatives fast-reacting variant, optimized for mammalian expression
   7878..7943    +  CDS            3xFLAG: three tandem FLAG® epitope tags, followed by an enterokinase cleavage site
   8055..8517    +  misc_feature   IRES: internal ribosome entry site (IRES) of the encephalomyocarditis virus (EMCV)
   8537..9136    +  CDS            PuroR: puromycin N-acetyltransferase; pac from Streptomyces alboniger; confers resistance to puromycin
   9155..9743    +  misc_feature   WPRE: woodchuck hepatitis virus posttranscriptional regulatory element
   9751..9816    +  CDS            nef (fragment): NEF_HV1Z2 - Experimental evidence at protein level: Swiss-Prot protein existence level 1. Extracellular Nef protein targets CD4(+) T-lymphocytes for apoptosis by interacting with CXCR4 surface receptors. From Human immunodeficiency virus type 1 group M subtype D (isolate Z2/CDC-Z34) (HIV-1).
   9818..10051   +  LTR            3' LTR (ΔU3): self-inactivating 3' long terminal repeat (LTR) from HIV-1
  10256..10360   +  promoter       AmpR promoter: bla
  10361..11221   +  CDS            AmpR: β-lactamase; bla; confers resistance to ampicillin, carbenicillin, and related antibiotics
  11392..11980   +  rep_origin     ori: high-copy-number ColE1/pMB1/pBR322/pUC origin of replication
  12163..12217   +  CDS            lacI (fragment): lac repressor; lacI; The lac repressor binds to the lac operator to inhibit transcription in E. coli. This inhibition can be relieved by adding lactose or isopropyl-β-D-thiogalactopyranoside (IPTG).
  12223..12316   +  rep_origin     SV40 ori (fragment): SV40 origin of replication
  12341..12378   +  CDS            lacI (fragment): lac repressor; lacI; The lac repressor binds to the lac operator to inhibit transcription in E. coli. This inhibition can be relieved by adding lactose or isopropyl-β-D-thiogalactopyranoside (IPTG).
  12391..12412   +  protein_bind   CAP binding site: CAP binding activates transcription in the presence of cAMP. E. coli catabolite activator protein
  12427..12457   +  promoter       lac promoter: promoter for the E. coli lac operon
  12461..12483   +  protein_bind   lac operator (fragment): The lac repressor binds to the lac operator to inhibit transcription in E. coli. This inhibition can be relieved by adding lactose or isopropyl-β-D-thiogalactopyranoside (IPTG). lac repressor encoded by lacI
  12515..12598   +  polyA_signal   SV40 poly(A) signal (fragment): SV40 polyadenylation signal
  12765..329     +  CDS            nef (fragment) (across the origin): NEF_HV1BR - Experimental evidence at protein level: Swiss-Prot protein existence level 1. Extracellular Nef protein targets CD4(+) T-lymphocytes for apoptosis by interacting with CXCR4 surface receptors (PubMed:14990729). From Human immunodeficiency virus type 1 group M subtype B (isolate BRU/LAI) (HIV-1).
