[The description below was written by a language model from this plasmid's Addgene catalogue record and pLannotate feature annotations shown in this document.]
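Description:
pHAGE-NLS-ddMisCas13b-SNAPf-NLS-3xFlag is a 12.8 kb HIV-1-derived lentiviral transfer plasmid, catalogued as a mammalian expression vector, built on the pHAGE backbone. It is propagated in E. coli through a high-copy ColE1/pUC-type origin with ampicillin selection (β-lactamase). A recombination-deficient strain is recommended for growth, as is usual for plasmids carrying LTR repeats. The viral portion comprises a truncated 5' LTR, the Ψ packaging signal with a gag fragment, the Rev response element, cPPT/CTS, WPRE and a self-inactivating ΔU3 3' LTR. This lets the cassette between the LTRs be packaged into lentiviral particles when helper functions are provided in trans, and then integrated into target cells without reconstituting an active viral promoter.

The payload is driven by the constitutive human EF-1α promoter. According to the insert name it is a synthetic fusion of a nuclear localization signal, ddMisCas13b, the fast-reacting SNAP-tag variant SNAPf, a second NLS and a 3xFLAG epitope. The automated annotation detects SNAP-tag and 3xFLAG but leaves the roughly 3.8 kb between the promoter and SNAP-tag essentially unannotated, which is presumably where the Cas13b coding sequence lies. A short "SBP" hit in that region is probably a spurious match. The record does not define the "dd" prefix or the source organism of the Cas13b. Downstream, an EMCV IRES links puromycin N-acetyltransferase to the same transcript, so puromycin selects cells expressing the fusion.

The associated publication concerns multi-colour RNA imaging with Cas13b systems in living cells. In that setting, the SNAPf moiety can be covalently labelled with benzylguanine-conjugated fluorescent dyes to visualise RNAs targeted by the Cas13b protein. The guide RNA would have to be supplied separately, since no guide cassette is annotated here. The FLAG tag allows immunodetection of the fusion.
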