Addgene plasmid #191537: pHAGE-NLS-ddMisCas13b-SNAPf-NLS-3xFlag
Depositing lab: Ling-Ling Chen. Publication: Multi-color RNA imaging with CRISPR-Cas13b systems in living cells. Yang LZ, Gao BQ, Huang Y, Wang Y, Yang L, Chen LL. Cell Insight. 2022 Jun 15;1(4):100044. doi: 10.1016/j.cellin.2022.100044. eCollection 2022 Aug. PubMed 37192858.
Backbone
  Vector backbone: pHAGE
  Vector type: Mammalian Expression
Growth in bacteria
  Bacterial resistance: Ampicillin, 100 μg/mL
  Growth temperature: 37°C
  Growth strain: NEB Stable
  Copy number: High Copy
Gene/Insert
  Gene/Insert name: NLS-ddMisCas13b-SNAPf-NLS-3xFlag
  Species: Synthetic
  Cloning method: Unknown
Terms and licenses: Academic/Nonprofit Terms; Industry Terms: Not Available to Industry
How to cite: pHAGE-NLS-ddMisCas13b-SNAPf-NLS-3xFlag was a gift from Ling-Ling Chen (Addgene plasmid # 191537 ; http://n2t.net/addgene:191537 ; RRID:Addgene_191537)
